>Addgene plasmid #244652 | CL20_mEGFP_FOidr_100 | addgene full sequence | sequence record 488125 | Addgene NGS Result
AAAAAAAACGCGGCATTTTTCCGAAAGTAGCAACCAACATTATGCGCGCTTGGTTGTTCCAACACCTTAC
GCATCCGTACCCGTCTGAAGAGCAGAAAAAACAATTAGCACAAGATACCGGCCTGACCATCTGAACCGGT
TCTAGATAAGATTACGGTACCTTTAAGACCAATGACTTACAAGGCAGCTGTAGATCTTAGCCACTTTTTA
AAAGAAAAGGGGGGACTGGAAGGGCTAATTCACTCCCAAAGAAGACAAGATCTGCTTTTTGCCTGTACTG
GGTCTCTCTGGTTAGACCAGATCTGAGCCTGGGAGCTCTCTGGCTAACTAGGGAACCCACTGCTTAAGCC
TCAATAAAGCTTCAGCTGCTCGAGCTAGCAGATCTTTTTCCCTCTGCCAAAAATTATGGGGACATCATGA
AGCCCCTTGAGCATCTGACTTCTGGCTAATAAAGGAAATTTATTTTCATTGCAATAGTGTGTTGGAATTT
TTTGTGTCTCTCACTCGGAAGGACATATGGGAGGGCAAATCATTTAAAACATCAGAATGAGTATTTGGTT
TAGAGTTTGGCAACATATGCCCATATGCTGGCTGCCATGAACAAAGGTTGGCTATAAAGAGGTCATCAGT
ATATGAAACAGCCCCCTGCTGTCCATTCCTTATTCCATAGAAAAGCCTTGACTTGAGGTTAGATTTTTTT
TATATTTTGTTTTGTGTTATTTTTTTCTTTAACATCCCTAAAATTTTCCTTACATGTTTTACTAGCCAGA
TTTTTCCTCCTCTCCTGACTACTCCCAGTCATAGCTGTCCCTCTTCTCTTATGGAGATCCCTCGACCTGC
AGCCCAAGCTTGGCGTAATCATGGTCATAGCTGTTTCCTGTGTGAAATTGTTATCCGCTCACAATTCCAC
ACAACATACGAGCCGGAAGCATAAAGTGTAAAGCCTGGGGTGCCTAATGAGTGAGCTAACTCACATTAAT
TGCGTTGCGCTCACTGCCCGCTTTCCAGTCGGGAAACCTGTCGTGCCAGCGGATCCGCATCTCAATTAGT
CAGCAACCATAGTCCCGCCCCTAACTCCGCCCATCCCGCCCCTAACTCCGCCCAGTTCCGCCCATTCTCC
GCCCCATGGCTGACTAATTTTTTTTATTTATGCAGAGGCCGAGGCCGCCTCGGCCTCTGAGCTATTCCAG
AAGTAGTGAGGAGGCTTTTTTGGAGGCCTAGGCTTTTGCAAAAAGCTAACTTGTTTATTGCAGCTTATAA
TGGTTACAAATAAAGCAATAGCATCACAAATTTCACAAATAAAGCATTTTTTTCACTGCATTCTAGTTGT
GGTTTGTCCAAACTCATCAATGTATCTTATCATGTCTGGATCCGCTGCATTAATGAATCGGCCAACGCGC
GGGGAGAGGCGGTTTGCGTATTGGGCGCTCTTCCGCTTCCTCGCTCACTGACTCGCTGCGCTCGGTCGTT
CGGCTGCGGCGAGCGGTATCAGCTCACTCAAAGGCGGTAATACGGTTATCCACAGAATCAGGGGATAACG
CAGGAAAGAACATGTGAGCAAAAGGCCAGCAAAAGGCCAGGAACCGTAAAAAGGCCGCGTTGCTGGCGTT
TTTCCATAGGCTCCGCCCCCCTGACGAGCATCACAAAAATCGACGCTCAAGTCAGAGGTGGCGAAACCCG
ACAGGACTATAAAGATACCAGGCGTTTCCCCCTGGAAGCTCCCTCGTGCGCTCTCCTGTTCCGACCCTGC
CGCTTACCGGATACCTGTCCGCCTTTCTCCCTTCGGGAAGCGTGGCGCTTTCTCATAGCTCACGCTGTAG
GTATCTCAGTTCGGTGTAGGTCGTTCGCTCCAAGCTGGGCTGTGTGCACGAACCCCCCGTTCAGCCCGAC
CGCTGCGCCTTATCCGGTAACTATCGTCTTGAGTCCAACCCGGTAAGACACGACTTATCGCCACTGGCAG
CAGCCACTGGTAACAGGATTAGCAGAGCGAGGTATGTAGGCGGTGCTACAGAGTTCTTGAAGTGGTGGCC
TAACTACGGCTACACTAGAAGAACAGTATTTGGTATCTGCGCTCTGCTGAAGCCAGTTACCTTCGGAAAA
AGAGTTGGTAGCTCTTGATCCGGCAAACAAACCACCGCTGGTAGCGGTGGTTTTTTTGTTTGCAAGCAGC
AGATTACGCGCAGAAAAAAAGGATCTCAAGAAGATCCTTTGATCTTTTCTACGGGGTCTGACGCTCAGTG
GAACGAAAACTCACGTTAAGGGATTTTGGTCATGAGATTATCAAAAAGGATCTTCACCTAGATCCTTTTA
AATTAAAAATGAAGTTTTAAATCAATCTAAAGTATATATGAGTAAACTTGGTCTGACAGTTACCAATGCT
TAATCAGTGAGGCACCTATCTCAGCGATCTGTCTATTTCGTTCATCCATAGTTGCCTGACTCCCCGTCGT
GTAGATAACTACGATACGGGAGGGCTTACCATCTGGCCCCAGTGCTGCAATGATACCGCGAGACCCACGC
TCACCGGCTCCAGATTTATCAGCAATAAACCAGCCAGCCGGAAGGGCCGAGCGCAGAAGTGGTCCTGCAA
CTTTATCCGCCTCCATCCAGTCTATTAATTGTTGCCGGGAAGCTAGAGTAAGTAGTTCGCCAGTTAATAG
TTTGCGCAACGTTGTTGCCATTGCTACAGGCATCGTGGTGTCACGCTCGTCGTTTGGTATGGCTTCATTC
AGCTCCGGTTCCCAACGATCAAGGCGAGTTACATGATCCCCCATGTTGTGCAAAAAAGCGGTTAGCTCCT
TCGGTCCTCCGATCGTTGTCAGAAGTAAGTTGGCCGCAGTGTTATCACTCATGGTTATGGCAGCACTGCA
TAATTCTCTTACTGTCATGCCATCCGTAAGATGCTTTTCTGTGACTGGTGAGTACTCAACCAAGTCATTC
TGAGAATAGTGTATGCGGCGACCGAGTTGCTCTTGCCCGGCGTCAATACGGGATAATACCGCGCCACATA
GCAGAACTTTAAAAGTGCTCATCATTGGAAAACGTTCTTCGGGGCGAAAACTCTCAAGGATCTTACCGCT
GTTGAGATCCAGTTCGATGTAACCCACTCGTGCACCCAACTGATCTTCAGCATCTTTTACTTTCACCAGC
GTTTCTGGGTGAGCAAAAACAGGAAGGCAAAATGCCGCAAAAAAGGGAATAAGGGCGACACGGAAATGTT
GAATACTCATACTCTTCCTTTTTCAATATTATTGAAGCATTTATCAGGGTTATTGTCTCATGAGCGGATA
CATATTTGAATGTATTTAGAAAAATAAACAAATAGGGGTTCCGCGCACATTTCCCCGAAAAGTGCCACCT
GGGTCGACATTGATTATTGACTAGTTATTAATAGTAATCAATTACGGGGTCATTAGTTCATAGCCCATAT
ATGGAGTTCCGCGTTACATAACTTACGGTAAATGGCCCGCCTGGCTGACCGCCCAACGACCCCCGCCCAT
TGACGTCAATAATGACGTATGTTCCCATAGTAACGCCAATAGGGACTTTCCATTGACGTCAATGGGTGGA
GTATTTACGGTAAACTGCCCACTTGGCAGTACATCAAGTGTATCATATGCCAAGTACGCCCCCTATTGAC
GTCAATGACGGTAAATGGCCCGCCTGGCATTATGCCCAGTACATGACCTTATGGGACTTTCCTACTTGGC
AGTACATCTACGTATTAGTCATCGCTATTACCATGGGAGGCGTGGCCTGGGCGGGACTGGGGAGTGGCGA
GCCCTCAGATCCTGCATATAAGCAGCTGCTTTTTGCCTGTACTGGGTCTCTCTGGTTAGACCAGATCTGA
GCCTGGGAGCTCTCTGGCTAACTAGGGAACCCACTGCTTAAGCCTCAATAAAGCTTGCCTTGAGTGCTTC
AAGTAGTGTGTGCCCGTCTGTTGTGTGACTCTGGTAACTAGAGATCCCTCAGACCCTTTTAGTCAGTGTG
GAAAATCTCTAGCAGTGGCGCCCGAACAGGGACTTGAAAGCGAAAGGGAAACCAGAGGAGCTCTCTCGAC
GCAGGACTCGGCTTGCTGAAGCGCGCACGGCAAGAGGCGAGGGGCGGCGACTGGTGAGTACGCCAAAAAT
TTTGACTAGCGGAGGCTAGAAGGAGAGAGATGGGTGCGAGAGCGTCAGTATTAAGCGGGGGAGAATTAGA
TCGCGATGGGAAAAAATTCGGTTAAGGCCAGGGGGAAAGAAAAAATATAAATTAAAACATATAGTATGGG
CAAGCAGGGAGCTAGAACGATTCGCAGTTAATACTGGCCTGTTAGAAACATCAGAAGGCTGTAGACAAAT
ACTGGGACAGCTACAACCATCCCTTCAGACAGGATCAGAAGAACTTAGATCATTATATAATACAGTAGCA
ACCCTCTATTGTGTGCATCAAAGGATAGAGATAAAAGACACCAAGGAAGCTTTAGACAAGATAGAGGAAG
AGCAAAACAAAAGTAAGAAAAAAGCACAGCAAGCAGCAGGATCTTCAGACCTGGAAATTCCCTACAATCC
CCAAAGTCAAGGAGTAGTAGAATCTATGAATAAAGAATTAAAGAAAATTATAGGACAGGTAAGAGATCAG
GCTGAACATCTTAAGACAGCAGTACAAATGGCAGTATTCATCCACAATTTTAAAAGAAAAGGGGGGATTG
GGGGGTACAGTGCAGGGGAAAGAATAGTAGACATAATAGCAACAGACATACAAACTAAAGAATTACAAAA
ACAAATTACAAAAATTCAAAATTTTCGGGTTTATTACAGGGACAGCAGAAATCCACTTTGGAAAGGACCA
GCAAAGCTCCTCTGGAAAGGTGAAGGGGCAGTAGTAATACAAGATAATAGTGACATAAAAGTAGTGCCAA
GAAGAAAAGCAAAGATCATTAGGGATTATGGAAAACAGATGGCAGGTGATGATTGTGTGGCAAGTAGACA
GGATGAGGATTAGAACATGGAAAAGTTTAGTAAAACACCATAAGGAGGAGATATGAGGGACAATTGGAGA
AGTGAATTATATAAATATAAAGTAGTAAAAATTGAACCATTAGGAGTAGCACCCACCAAGGCAAAGAGAA
GAGTGGTGCAGAGAGAAAAAAGAGCAGTGGGAATAGGAGCTTTGTTCCTTGGGTTCTTGGGAGCAGCAGG
AAGCACTATGGGCGCAGCGTCAATGACGCTGACGGTACAGGCCAGACAATTATTGTCTGGTATAGTGCAG
CAGCAGAACAATTTGCTGAGGGCTATTGAGGCGCAACAGCATCTGTTGCAACTCACAGTCTGGGGCATCA
AGCAGCTCCAGGCAAGAATCCTGGCTGTGGAAAGATACCTAAAGGATCAACAGCTCCTGGGGATTTGGGG
TTGCTCTGGAAAACTCATTTGCACCACTGCTGTGCCTTGGAATGCTAGTTGGAGTAATAAATCTCTGGAA
CAGATTTGGAATCACACGACCTGGATGGAGTGGGACAGAGAAATTAACAATTACACAAGCTTAATACACT
CCTTAATTGAAGAATCGCAAAACCAGCAAGAAAAGAATGAACAAGAATTATTGGAATTAGATAAATGGGC
AAGTTTGTGGAATTGGTTTAACATAACAAATTGGCTGTGGTATATAAAATTATTCATAATGATAGTAGGA
GGCTTGGTAGGTTTAAGAATAGTTTTTGCTGTACTTTCTATAGTGAATAGAGTTAGGCAGGGATATTCAC
CATTATCGTTTCAGACCCACCTCCCAACCCCGAGGGGACCGAGCTCAAGCTTCGAACGCGTGCTAGTTAT
TAATAGTAATCAATTACGGGGTCATTAGTTCATAGCCCATATATGGAGTTCCGCGTTACATAACTTACGG
TAAATGGCCCGCCTGGCTGACCGCCCAACGACCCCCGCCCATTGACGTCAATAATGACGTATGTTCCCAT
AGTAACGCCAATAGGGACTTTCCATTGACGTCAATGGGTGGAGTATTTACGGTAAACTGCCCACTTGGCA
GTACATCAAGTGTATCATATGCCAAGTACGCCCCCTATTGACGTCAATGACGGTAAATGGCCCGCCTGGC
ATTATGCCCAGTACATGACCTTATGGGACTTTCCTACTTGGCAGTACATCTACGTATTAGTCATCGCTAT
TACCATGGTGATGCGGTTTTGGCAGTACATCAATGGGCGTGGATAGCGGTTTGACTCACGGGGATTTCCA
AGTCTCCACCCCATTGACGTCAATGGGAGTTTGTTTTGGCACCAAAATCAACGGGACTTTCCAAAATGTC
GTAACAACTCCGCCCCATTGACGCAAATGGGCGGTAGGCGTGTACGGTGGGAGGTCTATATAAGCAGAGC
TCGTTTAGTGAACCGGGCTCGTTTAGTGAACCGAATTCTGCAGTCGACGGTACCGCGGGCCCGGGATCCA
CCGGTCGCCACCATGGTGAGCAAGGGCGAGGAGCTGTTCACCGGGGTGGTGCCCATCCTGGTCGAGCTGG
ACGGCGACGTAAACGGCCACAAGTTCAGCGTGTCCGGCGAGGGCGAGGGCGATGCCACCTACGGCAAGCT
GACCCTGAAGTTCATCTGCACCACCGGCAAGCTGCCCGTGCCCTGGCCCACCCTCGTGACCACCCTGACC
TACGGCGTGCAGTGCTTCAGCCGCTACCCCGACCACATGAAGCAGCACGACTTCTTCAAGTCCGCCATGC
CCGAAGGCTACGTCCAGGAGCGCACCATCTTCTTCAAGGACGACGGCAACTACAAGACCCGCGCCGAGGT
GAAGTTCGAGGGCGACACCCTGGTGAACCGCATCGAGCTGAAGGGCATCGACTTCAAGGAGGACGGCAAC
ATCCTGGGGCACAAGCTGGAGTACAACTACAACAGCCACAACGTCTATATCATGGCCGACAAGCAGAAGA
ACGGCATCAAGGTGAACTTCAAGATCCGCCACAACATCGAGGACGGCAGCGTGCAGCTCGCCGACCACTA
CCAGCAGAACACCCCCATCGGCGACGGCCCCGTGCTGCTGCCCGACAACCACTACCTGAGCACCCAGTCC
AAGCTGAGCAAAGACCCCAACGAGAAGCGCGATCACATGGTCCTGCTGGAGTTCGTGACCGCCGCCGGGA
TCACTCTCGGCATGGACGAGCTGTACAAGGGCGGAAGCGGAGGCTCCGGGGGAAGTGCGGCCGCTTCCCG
GGTTATTGATGAACGCGATGGCAGTAGCAAATCTGATCACGAGGAACTTTCGGGGTCGAGCACGAACCTT
GCCGACCATAATCCTAGTTCCTGGCGCGATCACGATGACGCTACCTCGACACACAGCGCGGGAACACCCG
GTCCTTCTTCGGGGGGTCATGCATCCCAGTCGGGAGACAACTCATCTGAACAGGGAGATGGGCTTGACAA
TTCCGTGGCATCACCGGGCACCGGTGATGATGACGACCCAGATAAGGATAAAAAACGTC
Features (pLannotate 1.2.2; 29 found; start..end, strand, type, name):
    157..225     +  CDS            nef (fragment): NEF_HV1Z2 - Experimental evidence at protein level: Swiss-Prot protein existence level 1. Extracellular Nef protein targets CD4(+) T-lymphocytes for apoptosis by interacting with CXCR4 surface receptors. From Human immunodeficiency virus type 1 group M subtype D (isolate Z2/CDC-Z34) (HIV-1).
    227..362     +  LTR            3' LTR (ΔU3) (fragment): self-inactivating 3' long terminal repeat (LTR) from HIV-1
    448..503     +  polyA_signal   β-globin poly(A) signal: rabbit β-globin polyadenylation signal (Gil and Proudfoot, 1987)
    888..904     -  protein_bind   lac operator: The lac repressor binds to the lac operator to inhibit transcription in E. coli. This inhibition can be relieved by adding lactose or isopropyl-β-D-thiogalactopyranoside (IPTG). lac repressor encoded by lacI
    912..942     -  promoter       lac promoter: promoter for the E. coli lac operon
    957..978     -  protein_bind   CAP binding site: CAP binding activates transcription in the presence of cAMP. E. coli catabolite activator protein
    991..1030    -  CDS            lacI (fragment): lac repressor; lacI; The lac repressor binds to the lac operator to inhibit transcription in E. coli. This inhibition can be relieved by adding lactose or isopropyl-β-D-thiogalactopyranoside (IPTG).
   1037..1059    +  promoter       SV40 promoter (fragment): SV40 enhancer and early promoter
   1083..1218    +  rep_origin     SV40 ori: SV40 origin of replication
   1238..1372    +  polyA_signal   SV40 poly(A) signal: SV40 polyadenylation signal
   1374..1428    -  CDS            lacI (fragment): lac repressor; lacI; The lac repressor binds to the lac operator to inhibit transcription in E. coli. This inhibition can be relieved by adding lactose or isopropyl-β-D-thiogalactopyranoside (IPTG).
   1611..2199    -  rep_origin     ori: high-copy-number ColE1/pMB1/pBR322/pUC origin of replication
   2370..3230    -  CDS            AmpR: β-lactamase; bla; confers resistance to ampicillin, carbenicillin, and related antibiotics
   3231..3335    -  promoter       AmpR promoter: bla
   3366..3745    +  enhancer       CMV enhancer: human cytomegalovirus immediate early enhancer
   3747..4004    +  LTR            5' LTR (truncated): truncated 5' long terminal repeat (LTR) from HIV-1
   4051..4176    +  misc_feature   HIV-1 Ψ: packaging signal of human immunodeficiency virus type 1
   4160..4519    +  CDS            HIV-1 gag (fragment): gag protein from human immunodeficiency virus 1; gag
   4668..4785    +  misc_feature   cPPT/CTS: central polypurine tract and central termination sequence of HIV-1
   4928..5011    +  CDS            vif (fragment): VIF_HV1BR - Experimental evidence at protein level: Swiss-Prot protein existence level 1. Counteracts the innate antiviral activity of host APOBEC3F and APOBEC3G. Forms a complex with host APOBEC3F and APOBEC3G thus preventing the entry of these lethally hypermutating enzymes into progeny virions. Recruits an active E3 ubiquitin ligase complex composed of elongin BC, CUL5, and RBX2 to induce polyubiquitination of APOBEC3G and APOBEC3F. In turn, they are directed to the 26S proteasome for degradation. Vif interaction with APOBEC3G also blocks its cytidine deaminase activity in a proteasome-inde
   5145..5378    +  misc_feature   RRE: The Rev response element (RRE) of HIV-1 allows for Rev-dependent mRNA export from the nucleus to the cytoplasm.
   5755..5780    +  CDS            Rev (fragment): human immunodeficiency virus 1 (HIV-1) Rev protein; rev; enhances nuclear export of unspliced and incompletely spliced viral mRNAs
   5780..5796    +  misc_feature   MCS (fragment): multiple cloning site
   5864..6167    +  enhancer       CMV enhancer: human cytomegalovirus immediate early enhancer
   6168..6371    +  promoter       CMV promoter: human cytomegalovirus (CMV) immediate early promoter
   6387..6403    +  promoter       tight TRE promoter (fragment): Tet-responsive promoter PTight, consisting of seven tet operator sequences followed by the minimal CMV promoter
   6402..6439    +  misc_feature   MCS (fragment): multiple cloning site
   6453..7169    +  CDS            mEGFP: mEGFP is a basic (constitutively fluorescent) green fluorescent protein published in 2002, derived from Aequorea victoria. It has moderate acid sensitivity.
   7212..131     +  CDS            MEIS2 (fragment) (across the origin): MEIS2_HUMAN - Also known as MRG1. Experimental evidence at protein level: Swiss-Prot protein existence level 1. Involved in transcriptional regulation. Binds to HOX or PBX proteins to form dimers, or to a DNA-bound dimer of PBX and HOX proteins and thought to have a role in stabilization of the homeoprotein-DNA complex. Isoform 3 is required for the activity of a PDX1:PBX1b:MEIS2b complex in pancreatic acinar cells involved in the transcriptional activation of the ELA1 enhancer; the complex binds to the enhancer B element and cooperates with the transcription factor 1 complex (PTF1) bound to t
