[The description below was written by a language model from this plasmid's Addgene catalogue record and pLannotate feature annotations shown in this document.]
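Description:
CL20_mEGFP_FOidr_100 is a 7,479-nt mammalian expression plasmid built on the CL20 backbone. The catalogue lists it only as a mammalian expression vector, but the feature table shows the architecture of a self-inactivating HIV-1 lentiviral transfer vector. A CMV enhancer is fused to a truncated 5' LTR, followed by the Ψ packaging signal with a partial gag sequence, the cPPT/CTS, the Rev response element, and a ΔU3 3' LTR backed by a rabbit β-globin polyadenylation signal. Together these elements would allow the region between the LTRs to be transcribed, exported in a Rev-dependent manner, packaged and integrated without regenerating an active viral promoter. The short nef, vif and rev annotations are residual HIV-1 fragments rather than functional genes. In bacteria the plasmid is maintained through a high-copy ColE1/pUC-type origin and ampicillin resistance (AmpR). The backbone also carries an SV40 origin and remnants of lac regulatory sequence.

The payload is driven by an internal CMV enhancer/promoter, with monomeric EGFP fused to the N terminus of FOidr_100. This insert is an unmutated intrinsically disordered region taken from the human fusion protein MBNL1_MEIS2, and the depositor's comment indicates residues 242–374 of that fusion. The annotation software recognises the insert as a MEIS2 fragment that spans the numbering origin of the circular sequence, ending just upstream of the 3' LTR. No separate MBNL1-derived portion is annotated. A brief "tight TRE" hit next to the CMV promoter is only a 17-nt fragment, most likely a match to shared minimal CMV sequence rather than a tetracycline-responsive element. The construct is intended for expressing the fluorescently tagged IDR in mammalian cells. The associated study concerns protein condensate formation and its links to RNA biology, which suggests use in imaging the IDR's behaviour in cells.
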