Addgene plasmid #244652: CL20_mEGFP_FOidr_100
Purpose: Express mEGFP-tagged intrinsically disordered protein (IDR), FOidr_100, derived from human fusion protein MBNL1_MEIS2
Depositing lab: Richard Kriwacki. Depositing organization: St. Jude Children's Research Hospital. Publication: Proteome-wide computational analyses reveal links between protein condensate formation and RNA biology. Maiti S, Tripathi S, Baggett DW, Phillips AH, Park CG, Wang J, Wahiduzzaman, Freyaldenhoven WT, Kinger S, Pioso BJ, Bollinger JC, Somjee R, Lang B, Babu MM, Kriwacki RW. Sci Adv. 2025 Dec 5;11(49):eady1420. doi: 10.1126/sciadv.ady1420. Epub 2025 Dec 3. PubMed 41337585.
Backbone
  Vector backbone: CL20
  Vector type: Mammalian Expression
Growth in bacteria
  Bacterial resistance: Ampicillin, 100 μg/mL
  Growth temperature: 37°C
  Growth strain: NEB Stable
  Copy number: High Copy
Gene/Insert
  Gene/Insert name: FOidr_100
  Species: H. sapiens (human)
  Mutation: Unmutated
  Tag / fusion protein: monomeric EGFP (N terminal on insert)
  Cloning method: Restriction Enzyme; 5′ cloning site Unknown (unknown if destroyed)
Terms and licenses: Academic/Nonprofit Terms; Industry Terms: Not Available to Industry
Depositor comments: MBNL1_MEIS2_242_374
How to cite: CL20_mEGFP_FOidr_100 was a gift from Richard Kriwacki (Addgene plasmid # 244652 ; http://n2t.net/addgene:244652 ; RRID:Addgene_244652)
